Addgene plasmid #113896: pHR-CMV-TetO2_HA-BirA
Purpose: Mammalian (inducible) expression of HA-tagged cytosolic E. coli biotin ligase
Depositing lab: A. Radu Aricescu. Depositing organization: University of Oxford. Publication: Lentiviral transduction of mammalian cells for fast, scalable and high-level production of soluble and membrane proteins. Elegheert J, Behiels E, Bishop B, Scott S, Woolley RE, Griffiths SC, Byrne EFX, Chang VT, Stuart DI, Jones EY, Siebold C, Aricescu AR. Nat Protoc. 2018 Nov 19. pii: 10.1038/s41596-018-0075-9. doi: 10.1038/s41596-018-0075-9. PubMed 30455477.
Backbone
  Vector backbone: pHR-CMV-TetO2
  Vector type: Lentiviral
Growth in bacteria
  Bacterial resistance: Ampicillin, 100 μg/mL
  Growth temperature: 37°C
  Growth strain: NEB Stable
  Copy number: High Copy
Gene/Insert
  Gene/Insert name: E. coli biotin ligase
  Insert size (bp): 669
  Promoter: CMV-MIE-TetO2
  Tag / fusion protein: HA (N terminal on insert)
  Cloning method: Restriction Enzyme; 5′ cloning site EcoRI (not destroyed); 3′ cloning site XhoI (not destroyed)
  Sequencing primers: 5′ CGTCGTCGTGCTCGTTTAGTG; 3′ CATTAAAGCAGCGTATCCACATAGC
Terms and licenses: Academic/Nonprofit Terms; Industry Terms: Not Available to Industry
How to cite: pHR-CMV-TetO2_HA-BirA was a gift from A. Radu Aricescu (Addgene plasmid # 113896 ; http://n2t.net/addgene:113896 ; RRID:Addgene_113896)
