[The description below was written by a language model from this plasmid's Addgene catalogue record and pLannotate feature annotations shown in this document.]
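Description:
pHR-CMV-TetO2_HA-BirA is an HIV-1-derived lentiviral transfer plasmid built on the pHR-CMV-TetO2 backbone for constitutive or tetracycline-inducible expression of cytosolic E. coli biotin ligase (BirA) in mammalian cells. In bacteria it is maintained through a high-copy ColE1/pUC-type origin and selected with ampicillin via the bla gene. The annotated 10.2 kb sequence also carries backbone remnants with no stated role here: fragments of TcR, bom and rop from pBR322, and an SV40 promoter–gpt–SV40 small t intron/poly(A) cassette lying outside the viral region.

The transferable region runs from a 5' LTR (annotated as truncated) through the Ψ packaging signal with a partial gag sequence, the Rev response element for Rev-dependent nuclear export of the genomic RNA, and the cPPT/CTS, ending in a ΔU3 self-inactivating 3' LTR. Between these lies the expression cassette: the CMV immediate-early enhancer and promoter followed by two tet operator sites (annotated as short tetO-containing promoter fragments). These allow transcription to be repressed in cells expressing the Tet repressor and induced with tetracycline or doxycycline, while giving constitutive expression in cells lacking the repressor. The promoter drives an N-terminally HA-tagged birA open reading frame, cloned between EcoRI and XhoI, and a downstream WPRE enhances transcript stability and expression. The catalogue lists the insert as 669 bp, whereas the birA feature in the sequence spans about 960 bp, consistent with a full-length enzyme.

The plasmid belongs to a vector suite for lentiviral transduction and large-scale protein production in mammalian cells. Co-expressed BirA would typically serve for in vivo site-specific biotinylation of target proteins bearing a biotin acceptor peptide, although the record states only the expression purpose. The HA tag permits detection of the ligase.
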