Features (pLannotate 1.2.2; 35 found; start..end, strand, type, name):
     21..39      -  promoter       SP6 promoter: promoter for bacteriophage SP6 RNA polymerase
    267..546     +  CDS            TcR (fragment): tetracycline efflux protein; tet; confers resistance to tetracycline
    547..595     -  misc_feature   bom (fragment): basis of mobility region from pBR322
    697..732     -  CDS            rop (fragment): Rop protein, which maintains plasmids at low copy number; rop
    827..931     +  promoter       AmpR promoter: bla
    932..1792    +  CDS            AmpR: β-lactamase; bla; confers resistance to ampicillin, carbenicillin, and related antibiotics
   1963..2551    +  rep_origin     ori: high-copy-number ColE1/pMB1/pBR322/pUC origin of replication
   2734..2790    +  CDS            lacI (fragment): lac repressor; lacI; The lac repressor binds to the lac operator to inhibit transcription in E. coli. This inhibition can be relieved by adding lactose or isopropyl-β-D-thiogalactopyranoside (IPTG).
   2797..3126    +  promoter       SV40 promoter: SV40 enhancer and early promoter
   3326..3445    +  CDS            gpt (fragment): XGPT_ECOLI - Also known as gpp, gxu. Experimental evidence at protein level: Swiss-Prot protein existence level 1. Purine salvage pathway enzyme that catalyzes the transfer of the ribosyl-5-phosphate group from 5-phospho-alpha-D-ribose 1- diphosphate (PRPP) to the N9 position of the 6-oxopurines guanine and xanthine to form the corresponding ribonucleotides GMP (guanosine 5'- monophosphate) and XMP (xanthosine 5'-monophosphate), with the release of PPi. To a lesser extent, also acts on hypoxanthine (PubMed:9100006, PubMed:3886014). Does not ribophosphorylate adenine (PubMed:3886014). From Esch
   3445..3780    +  CDS            gpt (fragment): XGPT_ECOLI - Also known as gpp, gxu. Experimental evidence at protein level: Swiss-Prot protein existence level 1. Purine salvage pathway enzyme that catalyzes the transfer of the ribosyl-5-phosphate group from 5-phospho-alpha-D-ribose 1- diphosphate (PRPP) to the N9 position of the 6-oxopurines guanine and xanthine to form the corresponding ribonucleotides GMP (guanosine 5'- monophosphate) and XMP (xanthosine 5'-monophosphate), with the release of PPi. To a lesser extent, also acts on hypoxanthine (PubMed:9100006, PubMed:3886014). Does not ribophosphorylate adenine (PubMed:3886014). From Esch
   3875..4180    +  CDS            frsA (fragment): FRSA_ECOLI - Also known as yafA. Experimental evidence at protein level: Swiss-Prot protein existence level 1. Catalyzes the hydrolysis of esters (PubMed:15808744). Displays esterase activity toward pNP-butyrate (PubMed:15808744). May stimulate mixed-acid fermentation by acting as a fermentation/respiration switch that down-regulates respiration and up- regulates fermentation rates (PubMed:15169777). From Escherichia coli (strain K12).
   4184..4258    +  CDS            small t antigen (fragment): SV40 (simian virus 40) small t antigen
   4260..4325    +  intron         small t intron: SV40 (simian virus 40) small t antigen intron
   4455..4475    +  CDS            SV40 NLS: nuclear localization signal of SV40 (simian virus 40) large T antigen
   4794..4877    +  CDS            large T antigen (fragment): large T antigen from SV40 (simian virus 40)
   4900..5034    +  polyA_signal   SV40 poly(A) signal: SV40 polyadenylation signal
   5201..5530    +  CDS            nef (fragment): NEF_HV1BR - Experimental evidence at protein level: Swiss-Prot protein existence level 1. Extracellular Nef protein targets CD4(+) T-lymphocytes for apoptosis by interacting with CXCR4 surface receptors (PubMed:14990729). From Human immunodeficiency virus type 1 group M subtype B (isolate BRU/LAI) (HIV-1).
   5578..5835    +  LTR            5' LTR (truncated): truncated 5' long terminal repeat (LTR) from HIV-1
   5882..6007    +  misc_feature   HIV-1 Ψ: packaging signal of human immunodeficiency virus type 1
   5991..6329    +  CDS            HIV-1 gag (fragment): gag protein from human immunodeficiency virus 1; gag
   6504..6737    +  misc_feature   RRE: The Rev response element (RRE) of HIV-1 allows for Rev-dependent mRNA export from the nucleus to the cytoplasm.
   7114..7214    +  CDS            Rev (fragment): human immunodeficiency virus 1 (HIV-1) Rev protein; rev; enhances nuclear export of unspliced and incompletely spliced viral mRNAs
   7251..7368    +  misc_feature   cPPT/CTS: central polypurine tract and central termination sequence of HIV-1
   7405..7437    -  misc_feature   MCS (fragment): pBluescript multiple cloning site
   7489..7868    +  enhancer       CMV enhancer: human cytomegalovirus immediate early enhancer
   7870..8069    +  promoter       CMV promoter: human cytomegalovirus (CMV) immediate early promoter
   8074..8093    +  promoter       PLtetO-1 promoter (fragment): modified phage lambda PL promoter with tet operator sites (Lutz and Bujard, 1997)
   8095..8114    +  promoter       PLtetO-1 promoter (fragment): modified phage lambda PL promoter with tet operator sites (Lutz and Bujard, 1997)
   8124..8147    +  promoter       tight TRE promoter (fragment): Tet-responsive promoter PTight, consisting of seven tet operator sequences followed by the minimal CMV promoter
   8182..8205    +  CDS            3xHA (fragment): three tandem HA epitope tags
   8231..9193    +  CDS            birA: BIRA_ECOLI - Also known as bioR, dhbB. Experimental evidence at protein level: Swiss-Prot protein existence level 1. Acts both as a biotin--[acetyl-CoA-carboxylase] ligase and a biotin-operon repressor. In the presence of ATP, BirA activates biotin to form the BirA-biotinyl-5'-adenylate (BirA-bio-5'-AMP or holoBirA) complex. HoloBirA can either transfer the biotinyl moiety to the biotin carboxyl carrier protein (BCCP) subunit of acetyl-CoA carboxylase, or bind to the biotin operator site and inhibit transcription of the operon. From Escherichia coli (strain K12).
   9254..9842    +  misc_feature   WPRE: woodchuck hepatitis virus posttranscriptional regulatory element
   9882..9950    +  CDS            nef (fragment): NEF_HV1Z2 - Experimental evidence at protein level: Swiss-Prot protein existence level 1. Extracellular Nef protein targets CD4(+) T-lymphocytes for apoptosis by interacting with CXCR4 surface receptors. From Human immunodeficiency virus type 1 group M subtype D (isolate Z2/CDC-Z34) (HIV-1).
   9952..10185   +  LTR            3' LTR (ΔU3): self-inactivating 3' long terminal repeat (LTR) from HIV-1
>Addgene plasmid #113896 | pHR-CMV-TetO2_HA-BirA | addgene full sequence | sequence record 220463 | Addgene NGS Result
CTAGAATTAATTCCGTGTATTCTATAGTGTCACCTAAATCGTATGTGTATGATACATAAGGTTATGTATT
AATTGTAGCCGCGTTCTAACGACAATATGTACAAGCCTAATTGTGTAGCATCTGGCTTACTGAAGCAGAC
CCTATCATCTCTCTCGTAAACTGCCGTCAGAGTCGGTTTGGTTGGACGAACCTTCTGAGTTTCTGGTAAC
GCCGTCCCGCACCCGGAAATGGTCAGCGAACCAATCAGCAGGGTCATCGCTAGCCAGATCCTCTACGCCG
GACGCATCGTGGCCGGCATCACCGGCGCCACAGGTGCGGTTGCTGGCGCCTATATCGCCGACATCACCGA
TGGGGAAGATCGGGCTCGCCACTTCGGGCTCATGAGCGCTTGTTTCGGCGTGGGTATGGTGGCAGGCCCC
GTGGCCGGGGGACTGTTGGGCGCCATCTCCTTGCATGCACCATTCCTTGCGGCGGCGGTGCTCAACGGCC
TCAACCTACTACTGGGCTGCTTCCTAATGCAGGAGTCGCATAAGGGAGAGCGTCGAATGGTGCACTCTCA
GTACAATCTGCTCTGATGCCGCATAGTTAAGCCAGCCCCGACACCCGCCAACACCCGCTGACGCGCCCTG
ACGGGCTTGTCTGCTCCCGGCATCCGCTTACAGACAAGCTGTGACCGTCTCCGGGAGCTGCATGTGTCAG
AGGTTTTCACCGTCATCACCGAAACGCGCGAGACGAAAGGGCCTCGTGATACGCCTATTTTTATAGGTTA
ATGTCATGATAATAATGGTTTCTTAGACGTCAGGTGGCACTTTTCGGGGAAATGTGCGCGGAACCCCTAT
TTGTTTATTTTTCTAAATACATTCAAATATGTATCCGCTCATGAGACAATAACCCTGATAAATGCTTCAA
TAATATTGAAAAAGGAAGAGTATGAGTATTCAACATTTCCGTGTCGCCCTTATTCCCTTTTTTGCGGCAT
TTTGCCTTCCTGTTTTTGCTCACCCAGAAACGCTGGTGAAAGTAAAAGATGCTGAAGATCAGTTGGGTGC
ACGAGTGGGTTACATCGAACTGGATCTCAACAGCGGTAAGATCCTTGAGAGTTTTCGCCCCGAAGAACGT
TTTCCAATGATGAGCACTTTTAAAGTTCTGCTATGTGGCGCGGTATTATCCCGTATTGACGCCGGGCAAG
AGCAACTCGGTCGCCGCATACACTATTCTCAGAATGACTTGGTTGAGTACTCACCAGTCACAGAAAAGCA
TCTTACGGATGGCATGACAGTAAGAGAATTATGCAGTGCTGCCATAACCATGAGTGATAACACTGCGGCC
AACTTACTTCTGACAACGATCGGAGGACCGAAGGAGCTAACCGCTTTTTTGCACAACATGGGGGATCATG
TAACTCGCCTTGATCGTTGGGAACCGGAGCTGAATGAAGCCATACCAAACGACGAGCGTGACACCACGAT
GCCTGTAGCAATGGCAACAACGTTGCGCAAACTATTAACTGGCGAACTACTTACTCTAGCTTCCCGGCAA
CAATTAATAGACTGGATGGAGGCGGATAAAGTTGCAGGACCACTTCTGCGCTCGGCCCTTCCGGCTGGCT
GGTTTATTGCTGATAAATCTGGAGCCGGTGAGCGTGGGTCTCGCGGTATCATTGCAGCACTGGGGCCAGA
TGGTAAGCCCTCCCGTATCGTAGTTATCTACACGACGGGGAGTCAGGCAACTATGGATGAACGAAATAGA
CAGATCGCTGAGATAGGTGCCTCACTGATTAAGCATTGGTAACTGTCAGACCAAGTTTACTCATATATAC
TTTAGATTGATTTAAAACTTCATTTTTAATTTAAAAGGATCTAGGTGAAGATCCTTTTTGATAATCTCAT
GACCAAAATCCCTTAACGTGAGTTTTCGTTCCACTGAGCGTCAGACCCCGTAGAAAAGATCAAAGGATCT
TCTTGAGATCCTTTTTTTCTGCGCGTAATCTGCTGCTTGCAAACAAAAAAACCACCGCTACCAGCGGTGG
TTTGTTTGCCGGATCAAGAGCTACCAACTCTTTTTCCGAAGGTAACTGGCTTCAGCAGAGCGCAGATACC
AAATACTGTTCTTCTAGTGTAGCCGTAGTTAGGCCACCACTTCAAGAACTCTGTAGCACCGCCTACATAC
CTCGCTCTGCTAATCCTGTTACCAGTGGCTGCTGCCAGTGGCGATAAGTCGTGTCTTACCGGGTTGGACT
CAAGACGATAGTTACCGGATAAGGCGCAGCGGTCGGGCTGAACGGGGGGTTCGTGCACACAGCCCAGCTT
GGAGCGAACGACCTACACCGAACTGAGATACCTACAGCGTGAGCTATGAGAAAGCGCCACGCTTCCCGAA
GGGAGAAAGGCGGACAGGTATCCGGTAAGCGGCAGGGTCGGAACAGGAGAGCGCACGAGGGAGCTTCCAG
GGGGAAACGCCTGGTATCTTTATAGTCCTGTCGGGTTTCGCCACCTCTGACTTGAGCGTCGATTTTTGTG
ATGCTCGTCAGGGGGGCGGAGCCTATGGAAAAACGCCAGCAACGCGGCCTTTTTACGGTTCCTGGCCTTT
TGCTGGCCTTTTGCTCACATGTTCTTTCCTGCGTTATCCCCTGATTCTGTGGATAACCGTATTACCGCCT
TTGAGTGAGCTGATACCGCTCGCCGCAGCCGAACGACCGAGCGCAGCGAGTCAGTGAGCGAGGAAGCGGA
AGAGCGCCCAATACGCAAACCGCCTCTCCCCGCGCGTTGGCCGATTCATTAATGCAGCTGTGGAATGTGT
GTCAGTTAGGGTGTGGAAAGTCCCCAGGCTCCCCAGCAGGCAGAAGTATGCAAAGCATGCATCTCAATTA
GTCAGCAACCAGGTGTGGAAAGTCCCCAGGCTCCCCAGCAGGCAGAAGTATGCAAAGCATGCATCTCAAT
TAGTCAGCAACCATAGTCCCGCCCCTAACTCCGCCCATCCCGCCCCTAACTCCGCCCAGTTCCGCCCATT
CTCCGCCCCATGGCTGACTAATTTTTTTTATTTATGCAGAGGCCGAGGCCGCCTCGGCCTCTGAGCTATT
CCAGAAGTAGTGAGGAGGCTTTTTTGGAGGCCTAGGCTTTTGCAAAAAGCTTGGACACAAGACAGGCTTG
CGAGATATGTTTGAGAATACCACTTTATCCCGCGTCAGGGAGAGGCAGTGCGTAAAAAGACGCGGACTCA
TGTGAAATACTGGTTTTTAGTGCGCCAGATCTCTATAATCTCGCGCAACCTATTTTCCCCTCGAACACTT
TTTAAGCCGTAGATAAACAGGCTGGGACACTTCACATGAGCGAAAAATACATCGTCACCTGGGACATGTT
GCAGATCCATGCACGTAAACTCGCAAGCCGACTGATGCCTTCTGAACAATGGAAAGGCATTATTGCCGTA
AGCCGTGGCGGTCTGTACCGGGTGCGTTACTGGCGCGTGAACTGGGTATTCGTCATGTCGATACCGTTTG
TATTTCCAGCTACGATCACGACAACCAGCGCGAGCTTAAAGTGCTGAAACGCGCAGAAGGCGATGGCGAA
GGCTTCATCGTTATTGATGACCTGGTGGATTCCGGTGGTACTGCGGTTGCGATTCGTGAAATGTATCCAA
AAGCGCACTTTGTCACCATCTTCGCAAAACCGGCTGGTCGTCCGCTGGTTGATGACTATGTTGTTGATAT
CCCGCAAGATACCTGGATTGAACAGCCGTGGGATATGGGCGTCGTATTCGTCCCGCCAATCTCCGGTCGC
TAATCTTTTCAACGCCTGGCACTGCCGGGCGTTGTTCTTTTTAACTTCAGGCGGGTTACAATAGTTTCCA
GTAAGTATTCTGGAGGCTGCATCCATGACACAGGCAAACCTGAGCGAAACCCTGTTCAAACCCCGCTTTA
AACATCCTGAAACCTCGACGCTAGTCCGCCGCTTTAATCACGGCGCACAACCGCCTGTGCAGTCGGCCCT
TGATGGTAAAACCATCCCTCACTGGTATCGCATGATTAACCGTCTGATGTGGATCTGGCGCGGCATTGAC
CCACGCGAAATCCTCGACGTCCAGGCACGTATTGTGATGAGCGATGCCGAACGTACCGACGATGATTTAT
ACGATACGGTGATTGGCTACCGTGGCGGCAACTGGATTTATGAGTGGGCCCCGGATCTTTGTGAAGGAAC
CTTACTTCTGTGGTGTGACATAATTGGACAAACTACCTACAGAGATTTAAAGCTCTAAGGTAAATATAAA
ATTTTTAAGTGTATAATGTGTTAAACTACTGATTCTAATTGTTTGTGTATTTTAGATTCCAACCTATGGA
ACTGATGAATGGGAGCAGTGGTGGAATGCCTTTAATGAGGAAAACCTGTTTTGCTCAGAAGAAATGCCAT
CTAGTGATGATGAGGCTACTGCTGACTCTCAACATTCTACTCCTCCAAAAAAGAAGAGAAAGGTAGAAGA
CCCCAAGGACTTTCCTTCAGAATTGCTAAGTTTTTTGAGTCATGCTGTGTTTAGTAATAGAACTCTTGCT
TGCTTTGCTATTTACACCACAAAGGAAAAAGCTGCACTGCTATACAAGAAAATTATGGAAAAATATTCTG
TAACCTTTATAAGTAGGCATAACAGTTATAATCATAACATACTGTTTTTTCTTACTCCACACAGGCATAG
AGTGTCTGCTATTAATAACTATGCTCAAAAATTGTGTACCTTTAGCTTTTTAATTTGTAAAGGGGTTAAT
AAGGAATATTTGATGTATAGTGCCTTGACTAGAGATCATAATCAGCCATACCACATTTGTAGAGGTTTTA
CTTGCTTTAAAAAACCTCCCACACCTCCCCCTGAACCTGAAACATAAAATGAATGCAATTGTTGTTGTTA
ACTTGTTTATTGCAGCTTATAATGGTTACAAATAAAGCAATAGCATCACAAATTTCACAAATAAAGCATT
TTTTTCACTGCATTCTAGTTGTGGTTTGTCCAAACTCATCAATGTATCTTATCATGTCTGGATCAACTGG
ATAACTCAAGCTAACCAAAATCATCCCAAACTTCCCACCCCATACCCTATTACCACTGCCAATTACCTGT
GGTTTCATTTACTCTAAACCTGTGATTCCTCTGAATTATTTTCATTTTAAAGAAATTGTATTTGTTAAAT
ATGTACTACAAACTTAGTAGTTGGAAGGGCTAATTCACTCCCAAAGAAGACAAGATATCCTTGATCTGTG
GATCTACCACACACAAGGCTACTTCCCTGATTAGCAGAACTACACACCAGGGCCAGGGGTCAGATATCCA
CTGACCTTTGGATGGTGCTACAAGCTAGTACCAGTTGAGCCAGATAAGGTAGAAGAGGCCAATAAAGGAG
AGAACACCAGCTTGTTACACCCTGTGAGCCTGCATGGGATGGATGACCCGGAGAGAGAAGTGTTAGAGTG
GAGGTTTGACAGCCGCCTAGCATTTCATCACGTGGCCCGAGAGCTGCATCCGGAGTACTTCAAGAACTGC
TGATATCGAGCTTGCTACAAGGGACTTTCCGCTGGGGACTTTCCAGGGAGGCGTGGCCTGGGCGGGACTG
GGGAGTGGCGAGCCCTCAGATCCTGCATATAAGCAGCTGCTTTTTGCCTGTACTGGGTCTCTCTGGTTAG
ACCAGATCTGAGCCTGGGAGCTCTCTGGCTAACTAGGGAACCCACTGCTTAAGCCTCAATAAAGCTTGCC
TTGAGTGCTTCAAGTAGTGTGTGCCCGTCTGTTGTGTGACTCTGGTAACTAGAGATCCCTCAGACCCTTT
TAGTCAGTGTGGAAAATCTCTAGCAGTGGCGCCCGAACAGGGACTTGAAAGCGAAAGGGAAACCAGAGGA
GCTCTCTCGACGCAGGACTCGGCTTGCTGAAGCGCGCACGGCAAGAGGCGAGGGGCGGCGACTGGTGAGT
ACGCCAAAAATTTTGACTAGCGGAGGCTAGAAGGAGAGAGATGGGTGCGAGAGCGTCAGTATTAAGCGGG
GGAGAATTAGATCGCGATGGGAAAAAATTCGGTTAAGGCCAGGGGGAAAGAAAAAATATAAATTAAAACA
TATAGTATGGGCAAGCAGGGAGCTAGAACGATTCGCAGTTAATCCTGGCCTGTTAGAAACATCAGAAGGC
TGTAGACAAATACTGGGACAGCTACAACCATCCCTTCAGACAGGATCAGAAGAACTTAGATCATTATATA
ATACAGTAGCAACCCTCTATTGTGTGCATCAAAGGATAGAGATAAAAGACACCAAGGAAGCTTTAGACAA
GATAGAGGAAGAGCAAAACAAAAGTAAGACCACCGCACAGCAAGCGGCCGGCCGCTGATCTTCAGACCTG
GAGGAGGAGATATGAGGGACAATTGGAGAAGTGAATTATATAAATATAAAGTAGTAAAAATTGAACCATT
AGGAGTAGCACCCACCAAGGCAAAGAGAAGAGTGGTGCAGAGAGAAAAAAGAGCAGTGGGAATAGGAGCT
TTGTTCCTTGGGTTCTTGGGAGCAGCAGGAAGCACTATGGGCGCAGCGTCAATGACGCTGACGGTACAGG
CCAGACAATTATTGTCTGGTATAGTGCAGCAGCAGAACAATTTGCTGAGGGCTATTGAGGCGCAACAGCA
TCTGTTGCAACTCACAGTCTGGGGCATCAAGCAGCTCCAGGCAAGAATCCTGGCTGTGGAAAGATACCTA
AAGGATCAACAGCTCCTGGGGATTTGGGGTTGCTCTGGAAAACTCATTTGCACCACTGCTGTGCCTTGGA
ATGCTAGTTGGAGTAATAAATCTCTGGAACAGATTTGGAATCACACGACCTGGATGGAGTGGGACAGAGA
AATTAACAATTACACAAGCTTAATACACTCCTTAATTGAAGAATCGCAAAACCAGCAAGAAAAGAATGAA
CAAGAATTATTGGAATTAGATAAATGGGCAAGTTTGTGGAATTGGTTTAACATAACAAATTGGCTGTGGT
ATATAAAATTATTCATAATGATAGTAGGAGGCTTGGTAGGTTTAAGAATAGTTTTTGCTGTACTTTCTAT
AGTGAATAGAGTTAGGCAGGGATATTCACCATTATCGTTTCAGACCCACCTCCCAACCCCGAGGGGACCC
GACAGGCCCGAAGGAATAGAAGAAGAAGGTGGAGAGAGAGACAGAGACAGATCCATTCGATTAGTGAACG
GATCTCGACGGTATCGCCAAATGGCAGTATTCATCCACAATTTTAAAAGAAAAGGGGGGATTGGGGGGTA
CAGTGCAGGGGAAAGAATAGTAGACATAATAGCAACAGACATACAAACTAAAGAATTACAAAAACAAATT
ACAAAAATTCAAAATTTTCGGGTTTATTACAGGGACAGCAGAGATCCAGTTTGGATCGATAAGCTTGATA
TCGAATTGCTGCAGCCCCGATAGTCGACTACATTTATATTGGCTCATGTCCAATATGACCGCCATGTTGA
CATTGATTATTGACTAGTTATTAATAGTAATCAATTACGGGGTCATTAGTTCATAGCCCATATATGGAGT
TCCGCGTTACATAACTTACGGTAAATGGCCCGCCTGGCTGACCGCCCAACGACCCCCGCCCATTGACGTC
AATAATGACGTATGTTCCCATAGTAACGCCAATAGGGACTTTCCATTGACGTCAATGGGTGGAGTATTTA
CGGTAAACTGCCCACTTGGCAGTACATCAAGTGTATCATATGCCAAGTCCGCCCCCTATTGACGTCAATG
ACGGTAAATGGCCCGCCTGGCATTATGCCCAGTACATGACCTTACGGGACTTTCCTACTTGGCAGTACAT
CTACGTATTAGTCATCGCTATTACCATGGTGATGCGGTTTTGGCAGTACACCAATGGGCGTGGATAGCGG
TTTGACTCACGGGGATTTCCAAGTCTCCACCCCATTGACGTCAATGGGAGTTTGTTTTGGCACCAAAATC
AACGGGACTTTCCAAAATGTCGTAATAACCCCGCCCCGTTGACGCAAATGGGCGGTAGGCGTGTACGGTG
GGAGGTCTATATAAGCAGAGCTCTCCCTATCAGTGATAGAGATCTCCCTATCAGTGATAGAGATCGTCGT
CGTGCTCGTTTAGTGAACCGTCTGATCTCAACAAGCTGTCTAGAGAATTCGCCACCATGGGCTATCCATA
TGATGTTCCAGATTATGCTGGGGCCCAGCCGGCCAGATCTATGAAGGATAACACCGTGCCACTGAAATTG
ATTGCCCTGTTAGCGAACGGTGAATTTCACTCTGGCGAGCAGTTGGGTGAAACGCTGGGAATGAGCCGGG
CGGCTATTAATAAACACATTCAGACACTGCGTGACTGGGGCGTTGATGTCTTTACCGTTCCGGGTAAAGG
ATACAGCCTGCCTGAGCCTATCCAGTTACTTAATGCTAAACAGATATTGGGTCAGCTGGATGGCGGTAGT
GTAGCCGTGCTGCCTGTGATTGACTCCACGAATCAGTACCTTCTTGATCGTATCGGAGAGCTTAAATCGG
GCGATGCTTGCATTGCAGAATACCAGCAGGCTGGCCGTGGTCGCCGGGGTCGGAAATGGTTTTCGCCTTT
TGGCGCAAACTTATATTTGTCGATGTTCTGGCGTCTGGAACAAGGCCCGGCGGCGGCGATTGGTTTAAGT
CTGGTTATCGGTATCGTGATGGCGGAAGTATTACGCAAGCTGGGTGCAGATAAAGTTCGTGTTAAATGGC
CTAATGACCTCTATCTGCAGGATCGCAAGCTGGCAGGCATTCTGGTGGAGCTGACTGGCAAAACTGGCGA
TGCGGCGCAAATAGTCATTGGAGCCGGGATCAACATGGCAATGCGCCGTGTTGAAGAGAGTGTCGTTAAT
CAGGGGTGGATCACGCTGCAGGAAGCGGGGATCAATCTCGATCGTAATACGTTGGCGGCCATGCTAATAC
GTGAATTACGTGCTGCGTTGGAACTCTTCGAACAAGAAGGATTGGCACCTTATCTGTCGCGCTGGGAAAA
GCTGGATAATTTTATTAATCGCCCAGTGAAACTTATCATTGGTGATAAAGAAATATTTGGCATTTCACGC
GGAATAGACAAACAGGGGGCTTTATTACTTGAGCAGGATGGAATAATAAAACCCTGGATGGGCGGTGAAA
TATCCCTGCGTAGTGCAGAAAAATAACTCGAGGACTCTTGAGTCGAGCTGCAGGCATGCAAGCTTGATAT
CGTACGTATCGATAATCAACCTCTGGATTACAAAATTTGTGAAAGATTGACTGGTATTCTTAACTATGTT
GCTCCTTTTACGCTATGTGGATACGCTGCTTTAATGCCTTTGTATCATGCTATTGCTTCCCGTATGGCTT
TCATTTTCTCCTCCTTGTATAAATCCTGGTTGCTGTCTCTTTATGAGGAGTTGTGGCCCGTTGTCAGGCA
ACGTGGCGTGGTGTGCACTGTGTTTGCTGACGCAACCCCCACTGGTTGGGGCATTGCCACCACCTGTCAG
CTCCTTTCCGGGACTTTCGCTTTCCCCCTCCCTATTGCCACGGCGGAACTCATCGCCGCCTGCCTTGCCC
GCTGCTGGACAGGGGCTCGGCTGTTGGGCACTGACAATTCCGTGGTGTTGTCGGGGAAATCATCGTCCTT
TCCTTGGCTGCTCGCCTGTGTTGCCACCTGGATTCTGCGCGGGACGTCCTTCTGCTACGTCCCTTCGGCC
CTCAATCCAGCGGACCTTCCTTCCCGCGGCCTGCTGCCGGCTCTGCGGCCTCTTCCGCGTCTTCGCCTTC
GCCCTCAGACGAGTCGGATCTCCCTTTGGGCCGCCTCCCCGCATCGATACCGTCGTCCACGAGGGAATTA
ATTCGAGCTCCGTACCTTTAAGACCAATGACTTACAAGGCAGCTGTAGATCTTAGCCACTTTTTAAAAGA
AAAGGGGGGACTGGAAGGGCTAATTCACTCCCAACGAAGACAAGATCTGCTTTTTGCTTGTACTGGGTCT
CTCTGGTTAGACCAGATCTGAGCCTGGGAGCTCTCTGGCTAACTAGGGAACCCACTGCTTAAGCCTCAAT
AAAGCTTGCCTTGAGTGCTTCAAGTAGTGTGTGCCCGTCTGTTGTGTGACTCTGGTAACTAGAGATCCCT
CAGACCCTTTTAGTCAGTGTGGAAAATCTCTAGCAGCAA
